Addgene plasmid #168657: pDONR223 HCoV-NL63 NSP9_nostop
Purpose: Gateway-compatible Entry vector
Depositing lab: Fritz Roth. Depositing organization: Sinai Health System. Publication: A resource of human coronavirus protein-coding sequences in a flexible, multipurpose Gateway Entry clone collection. Weller B, Lin CW, Pogoutse O, Sauer M, Marin-de la Rosa N, Strobel A, Young V, Knapp JJ, Rayhan A, Falter C, Kim DK, Roth FP, Falter-Braun P. G3 (Bethesda). 2023 Jul 5;13(7):jkad105. doi: 10.1093/g3journal/jkad105. PubMed 37267226.
Backbone
  Vector backbone: pDONR223
  Backbone manufacturer: Rual et al, Genome Res. 14:2128-2135, 2004.
  Backbone size w/o insert (bp): 5005
  Vector type: Other
Growth in bacteria
  Bacterial resistance: Spectinomycin, 50 μg/mL
  Growth temperature: 37°C
  Growth strain: DH5alpha
  Copy number: Unknown
Gene/Insert
  Gene/Insert name: NSP9
  Species: Other
  Insert size (bp): 327
  Entrez Gene: ORF1ab (a.k.a. HCNV63gp1)
  Cloning method: Gateway Cloning
  Sequencing primers: 5′ m13-For; 3′ m13-Rev
Resource information
  A portion of this plasmid was derived from a plasmid made by: Falter-Braun Lab
Terms and licenses: Academic/Nonprofit Terms; Industry Terms
How to cite: pDONR223 HCoV-NL63 NSP9_nostop was a gift from Fritz Roth (Addgene plasmid # 168657 ; http://n2t.net/addgene:168657 ; RRID:Addgene_168657)
