[The description below was written by a language model from this plasmid's Addgene catalogue record.]
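Description:
pDONR223 HCoV-NL63 NSP9_nostop is a Gateway-compatible Entry clone built on the pDONR223 donor backbone (listed as about 5 kb without insert). It is propagated in standard E. coli cloning strains such as DH5alpha under spectinomycin selection. The record gives no feature table, lists the copy number as unknown, and does not describe the origin of replication. As with Entry clones in general, the insert was introduced by Gateway recombination and should therefore sit between attL recombination sites. From there it can be moved by an LR reaction into any compatible Destination vector. M13 forward and reverse primer sites flank the insert for sequence verification.

The payload is a 327 bp open reading frame encoding NSP9, a non-structural protein of human coronavirus NL63 that is naturally released by proteolytic processing of the ORF1ab replicase polyprotein. The "nostop" designation indicates that the coding sequence lacks a terminal stop codon. After transfer, the ORF can therefore be read through into C-terminal tags or fusion partners supplied by the Destination vector, while N-terminal fusions also remain possible. The Entry vector is not itself an expression construct. The record states no promoter, tag or reporter, and these elements are meant to come from the chosen Destination vector.

The plasmid belongs to a collection of human coronavirus protein-coding sequences assembled as a flexible, multipurpose Gateway resource. Its role is to serve as a shuttle source of the NL63 NSP9 ORF for generating expression clones for downstream work. The record does not specify particular assays or applications.
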