>Addgene plasmid #168657 | pDONR223 HCoV-NL63 NSP9_nostop | depositor partial sequence | sequence record 326866 | Inserted CDS without stop codon
ATGAATAATGAAATTATGCCTGGTAAACTTAAGCAAAAACCTATGAAAGCTGAGGGTGATGGTGGTGTTT
TAGGTGATGGTAATGCCTTGTATAATACTGAGGGTGGTAAAACTTTTATGTACGCTTATATTTCTAATAA
AGCTGACCTTAAATTTGTTAAGTGGGAGTATGAGGGTGGTTGCAACACAATCGAGTTAGACTCTCCTTGT
CGATTTATGGTCGAAACACCTAATGGTCCTCAAGTGAAGTATTTGTATTTTGTTAAAAATTTAAATACCT
TACGTAGAGGTGCCGTTCTTGGTTTTATAGGTGCCACAATTCGTCTACAATAA
